>Addgene plasmid #160044 | vYM082_PB-pEF1s(min)-3xNLS-Citrine-T2A-iaaH(Hygro) | addgene full sequence | sequence record 318469 | Addgene NGS Result
GGGGCTAGCATCTCTCCTTCACGCGCCCGCCGCCCTACCTGAGGCCGCCATCCACACCGGTTGAGTTGCG
TTCTGCCGCCTCCCGCCTGTGGTGCCTCCTGAACTGTGTCCGCCGTCTAGGTAAGTTTAAAGCTCAGGTT
GAGACCGGGCCTTTGTCCGGTGCTCCCTTGGAGCCTACCTAGACTCAGCCGGCTCTCCACGCTTTGCCTG
ACCCTGCTTGCTCAACTCTACGTCTTTGTTTCGTTTTCTGTTCTGCGCCGTTACAGATCCAAGCTGTGAC
CTGGGCCTACGGATCCGCCACCATGCCCAAAAAAAAGCGAAAAGTGGGTCCTAAGAAGAAACGGAAGGTT
GGCCCCAAAAAGAAACGGAAGGTCGGTAGTGGTGGCAGTGTGAGCAAGGGCGAGGAGCTGTTCACCGGGG
TGGTGCCCATCCTGGTCGAGCTGGACGGCGACGTAAACGGCCACAAGTTCAGCGTGTCCGGCGAGGGCGA
GGGCGATGCCACCTACGGCAAGCTGACCCTGAAGTTCATCTGCACCACCGGCAAGCTGCCCGTGCCCTGG
CCCACCCTCGTGACCACCTTCGGCTACGGCCTGATGTGCTTCGCCCGCTACCCCGACCACATGAAGCAGC
ACGACTTCTTCAAGTCCGCCATGCCCGAAGGCTACGTCCAGGAGCGCACCATCTTCTTCAAGGACGACGG
CAACTACAAGACCCGCGCCGAGGTGAAGTTCGAGGGCGACACCCTGGTGAACCGCATCGAGCTGAAGGGC
ATCGACTTCAAGGAGGACGGCAACATCCTGGGGCACAAGCTGGAGTACAACTACAACAGCCACAACGTCT
ATATCATGGCCGACAAGCAGAAGAACGGCATCAAGGTGAACTTCAAGATCCGCCACAACATCGAGGACGG
CAGCGTGCAGCTCGCCGACCACTACCAGCAGAACACCCCCATCGGCGACGGCCCCGTGCTGCTGCCCGAC
AACCACTACCTGAGCTACCAGTCCGCCCTGAGCAAAGACCCCAACGAGAAGCGCGATCACATGGTCCTGC
TGGAGTTCGTGACCGCCGCCGGGATCACTCTCGGCATGGACGAGCTGTACAAGGAGGGCAGGGGGAGCCT
CCTAACTTGCGGAGATGTCGAGGAGAATCCTGGCCCAGGTGGAGTAGCCATCACGTCACTGGCCCAATCT
TTGGAGCATCTTAAACGAAAAGACTATTCTTGTCTTGAATTGGTTGAGACACTTATTGCCAGATGCGAGG
CCGCGAAAAGTCTTAATGCTCTTCTCGCAACGGATTGGGACGGGTTGAGGAGATCCGCTAAGAAGATAGA
CCGGCATGGAAATGCTGGGGTTGGACTCTGTGGGATACCGCTGTGTTTCAAGGCAAACATCGCCACGGGT
GTGTTCCCCACGAGTGCGGCCACGCCAGCCTTGATTAACCACCTTCCTAAAATCCCATCCCGCGTAGCAG
AAAGGCTGTTTTCCGCAGGCGCTCTTCCAGGGGCTTCCGGAAATATGCACGAGCTTAGTTTTGGCATTAC
TAGCAACAACTATGCTACTGGGGCCGTGCGCAACCCATGGAACCCAGACCTCATTCCGGGTGGGAGTTCT
GGCGGTGTCGCCGCCGCGGTAGCGTCACGCTTGATGCTGGGGGGAATCGGAACCGACACAGGGGCCAGCG
TAAGGTTGCCAGCAGCCCTGTGTGGCGTCGTAGGCTTCCGACCTACACTCGGACGCTACCCGGGCGACCG
CATTATCCCTGTTAGTCCCACTCGCGATACTCCTGGTATTATCGCTCAATGTGTGGCTGACGTCGTCATC
CTGGATCGGATCATAAGTGGTACACCAGAACGAATCCCACCGGTTCCGCTTAAAGGCCTCCGGATTGGGC
TGCCCACGACCTATTTTTATGATGACCTCGATGCCGATGTCGCCTTGGCGGCGGAGACTACGATTAGACT
TCTTGCGAACAAAGGGGTCACGTTTGTTGAGGCTAACATACCGCACTTGGACGAGTTGAATAAAGGGGCG
TCTTTTCCCGTGGCACTGTATGAATTTCCGCACGCTCTTAAACAGTACCTGGACGATTTCGTTAAAACGG
TTAGCTTTTCAGATGTAATAAAGGGCATCCGATCACCAGATGTGGCTAATATAGCTAATGCCCAAATTGA
CGGTCATCAAATTTCCAAAGCCGAGTATGAACTCGCCCGCCACAGCTTTCGGCCAAGACTTCAGGCGACA
TATCGAAATTACTTTAAGCTTAATCGCTTGGATGCGATACTTTTCCCCACCGCCCCTCTGGTAGCCAGAC
CGATTGGTCAAGACTCTTCAGTTATACACAATGGAACTATGCTTGATACATTTAAGATATATGTACGGAA
CGTAGACCCAAGCTCAAATGCAGGGCTCCCGGGCTTGTCAATTCCAGTTTGCCTTACGCCGGACCGGCTT
CCAGTGGGGATGGAAATAGATGGACTTGCGGACTCTGACCAACGCCTTCTCGCTATAGGCGGTGCCCTGG
AAGAAGCGATTGGGTTTAGATATTTCGCTGGACTTCCGAACACCTAGCGAATTTAAATCGGCCTCGACTG
TGCCTTCTAGTTGCCAGCCATCTGTTGTTTGCCCCTCCCCCGTGCCTTCCTTGACCCTGGAAGGTGCCAC
TCCCACTGTCCTTTCCTAATAAAATGAGGAAATTGCATCGCATTGTCTGAGTAGGTGTCATTCTATTCTG
GGGGGTGGGGTGGGGCAGGACAGCAAGGGGGAGGATTGGGAAGACAATAGCAGGCATGCTGGGGACGCGG
CCGCAATTTAACGCGAATTAATTCTGTGGAATGTGTGTCAGTTAGGGTGTGGAAAGTCCCCAGGCTCCCC
AGCAGGCAGAAGTATGCAAAGCATGCATCTCAATTAGTCAGCAACCAGGTGTGGAAAGTCCCCAGGCTCC
CCAGCAGGCAGAAGTATGCAAAGCATGCATCTCAATTAGTCAGCAACCATAGTCCCGCCCCTAACTCCGC
CCATCCCGCCCCTAACTCCGCCCAGTTCCGCCCATTCTCCGCCCCATGGCTGACTAATTTTTTTTATTTA
TGCAGAGGCCGAGGCCGCCTCTGCCTCTGAGCTATTCCAGAAGTAGTGAGGAGGCTTTTTTGGAGGCCTA
GGCTTTTGCAAAAAGCTCCCGGGAGCTTGTATATCCATTTTCGGATCTGATCAGCACGTGATGAAAAAGC
CTGAACTCACCGCGACGTCTGTCGAGAAGTTTCTGATCGAAAAGTTCGACAGCGTCTCCGACCTGATGCA
GCTCTCGGAGGGCGAAGAATCTCGTGCTTTCAGCTTCGATGTAGGAGGGCGTGGATATGTCCTGCGGGTA
AATAGCTGCGCCGATGGTTTCTACAAAGATCGTTATGTTTATCGGCACTTTGCATCGGCCGCGCTCCCGA
TTCCGGAAGTGCTTGACATTGGGGAATTCAGCGAGAGCCTGACCTATTGCATCTCCCGCCGTGCACAGGG
TGTCACGTTGCAAGACCTGCCTGAAACCGAACTGCCCGCTGTTCTGCAGCCGGTCGCGGAGGCCATGGAT
GCGATCGCTGCGGCCGATCTTAGCCAGACGAGCGGGTTCGGCCCATTCGGACCGCAAGGAATCGGTCAAT
ACACTACATGGCGTGATTTCATATGCGCGATTGCTGATCCCCATGTGTATCACTGGCAAACTGTGATGGA
CGACACCGTCAGTGCGTCCGTCGCGCAGGCTCTCGATGAGCTGATGCTTTGGGCCGAGGACTGCCCCGAA
GTCCGGCACCTCGTGCACGCGGATTTCGGCTCCAACAATGTCCTGACGGACAATGGCCGCATAACAGCGG
TCATTGACTGGAGCGAGGCGATGTTCGGGGATTCCCAATACGAGGTCGCCAACATCTTCTTCTGGAGGCC
GTGGTTGGCTTGTATGGAGCAGCAGACGCGCTACTTCGAGCGGAGGCATCCGGAGCTTGCAGGATCGCCG
CGGCTCCGGGCGTATATGCTCCGCATTGGTCTTGACCAACTCTATCAGAGCTTGGTTGACGGCAATTTCG
ATGATGCAGCTTGGGCGCAGGGTCGATGCGACGCAATCGTCCGATCCGGAGCCGGGACTGTCGGGCGTAC
ACAAATCGCCCGCAGAAGCGCGGCCGTCTGGACCGATGGCTGTGTAGAAGTACTCGCCGATAGTGGAAAC
CGACGCCCCAGCACTCGTCCGAGGGCAAAGGAATAGGTCGACAATCAACCTCTGGATTACAAAATTTGTG
AAAGATTGACTGGTATTCTTAACTATGTTGCTCCTTTTACGCTATGTGGATACGCTGCTTTAATGCCTTT
GTATCATGCGTTAACTAAACTTGTTTATTGCAGCTTATAATGGTTACAAATAAAGCAATAGCATCACAAA
TTTCACAAATAAAGCATTTTTTTCACTGCATTCTAGTTGTGGTTTGTCCAAACTCATCAATGTATCTTAT
CATGTCTGGAATTGACTCAAATGATGTCAATTAGTCTATCAGAAGCTCATCTGGTCTCCCTTCCGGGGGA
CAAGACATCCCTGTTTAATATTTAAACAGCAGTGTTCCCAAACTGGGTTCTTATATCCCTTGCTCTGGTC
AACCAGGTTGCAGGGTTTCCTGTCCTCACAGGAACGAAGTCCCTAAAGAAACAGTGGCAGCCAGGTTTAG
CCCCGGAATTGACTGGATTCCTTTTTTAGGGCCCATTGGTATGGCTTTTTCCCCGTATCCCCCCAGGTGT
CTGCAGGCTCAAAGAGCAGCGAGAAGCGTTCAGAGGAAAGCGATCCCGTGCCACCTTCCCCGTGCCCGGG
CTGTCCCCGCACGCTGCCGGCTCGGGGATGCGGGGGGAGCGCCGGACCGGAGCGGAGCCCCGGGCGGCTC
GCTGCTGCCCCCTAGCGGGGGAGGGACGTAATTACATCCCTGGGGGCTTTGGGGGGGGGCTGTCCCTGAT
ATCTATAACAAGAAAATATATATATAATAAGTTATCACGTAAGTAGAACATGAAATAACAATATAATTAT
CGTATGAGTTAAATCTTAAAAGTCACGTAAAAGATAATCATGCGTCATTTTGACTCACGCGGTCGTTATA
GTTCAAAATCAGTGACACTTACCGCATTGACAAGCACGCCTCACGGGAGCTCCAAGCGGCGACTGAGATG
TCCTAAATGCACAGCGACGGATTCGCGCTATTTAGAAAGAGAGAGCAATATTTCAAGAATGCATGCGTCA
ATTTTACGCAGACTATCTTTCTAGGGTTAATCTAGCTGCATCAGGATCATATCGTCGGGTCTTTTTTCCG
GCTCAGTCATCGCCCAAGCTGGCGCTATCTGGGCATCGGGGAGGAAGAAGCCCGTGCCTTTTCCCGCGAG
GTTGAAGCGGCATGGAAAGAGTTTGCCGAGGATGACTGCTGCTGCATTGACGTTGAGCGAAAACGCACGT
TTACCATGATGATTCGGGAAGGTGTGGCCATGCACGCCTTTAACGGTGAACTGTTCGTTCAGGCCACCTG
GGATACCAGTTCGTCGCGGCTTTTCCGGACACAGTTCCGGATGGTCAGCCCGAAGCGCATCAGCAACCCG
AACAATACCGGCGACAGCCGGAACTGCCGTGCCGGTGTGCAGATTAATGACAGCGGTGCGGCGCTGGGAT
ATTACGTCAGCGAGGACGGGTATCCTGGCTGGATGCCGCAGAAATGGACATGGATACCCCGTGAGTTACC
CGGCGGGCGCGCTTGGCGTAATCATGGTCATAGCTGTTTCCTGTGTGAAATTGTTATCCGCTCACAATTC
CACACAACATACGAGCCGGAAGCATAAAGTGTAAAGCCTGGGGTGCCTAATGAGTGAGCTAACTCACATT
AATTGCGTTGCGCTCACTGCCCGCTTTCCAGTCGGGAAACCTGTCGTGCCAGCTGCATTAATGAATCGGC
CAACGCGCGGGGAGAGGCGGTTTGCGTATTGGGCGCTCTTCCGCTTCCTCGCTCACTGACTCGCTGCGCT
CGGTCGTTCGGCTGCGGCGAGCGGTATCAGCTCACTCAAAGGCGGTAATACGGTTATCCACAGAATCAGG
GGATAACGCAGGAAAGAACATGTGAGCAAAAGGCCAGCAAAAGGCCAGGAACCGTAAAAAGGCCGCGTTG
CTGGCGTTTTTCCATAGGCTCCGCCCCCCTGACGAGCATCACAAAAATCGACGCTCAAGTCAGAGGTGGC
GAAACCCGACAGGACTATAAAGATACCAGGCGTTTCCCCCTGGAAGCTCCCTCGTGCGCTCTCCTGTTCC
GACCCTGCCGCTTACCGGATACCTGTCCGCCTTTCTCCCTTCGGGAAGCGTGGCGCTTTCTCATAGCTCA
CGCTGTAGGTATCTCAGTTCGGTGTAGGTCGTTCGCTCCAAGCTGGGCTGTGTGCACGAACCCCCCGTTC
AGCCCGACCGCTGCGCCTTATCCGGTAACTATCGTCTTGAGTCCAACCCGGTAAGACACGACTTATCGCC
ACTGGCAGCAGCCACTGGTAACAGGATTAGCAGAGCGAGGTATGTAGGCGGTGCTACAGAGTTCTTGAAG
TGGTGGCCTAACTACGGCTACACTAGAAGAACAGTATTTGGTATCTGCGCTCTGCTGAAGCCAGTTACCT
TCGGAAAAAGAGTTGGTAGCTCTTGATCCGGCAAACAAACCACCGCTGGTAGCGGTGGTTTTTTTGTTTG
CAAGCAGCAGATTACGCGCAGAAAAAAAGGATCTCAAGAAGATCCTTTGATCTTTTCTACGGGGTCTGAC
GCTCAGTGGAACGAAAACTCACGTTAAGGGATTTTGGTCATGAGATTATCAAAAAGGATCTTCACCTAGA
TCCTTTTAAATTAAAAATGAAGTTTTAAATCAATCTAAAGTATATATGAGTAAACTTGGTCTGACAGTTA
CCAATGCTTAATCAGTGAGGCACCTATCTCAGCGATCTGTCTATTTCGTTCATCCATAGTTGCCTGACTC
CCCGTCGTGTAGATAACTACGATACGGGAGGGCTTACCATCTGGCCCCAGTGCTGCAATGATACCGCGAG
ACCCACGCTCACCGGCTCCAGATTTATCAGCAATAAACCAGCCAGCCGGAAGGGCCGAGCGCAGAAGTGG
TCCTGCAACTTTATCCGCCTCCATCCAGTCTATTAATTGTTGCCGGGAAGCTAGAGTAAGTAGTTCGCCA
GTTAATAGTTTGCGCAACGTTGTTGCCATTGCTACAGGCATCGTGGTGTCACGCTCGTCGTTTGGTATGG
CTTCATTCAGCTCCGGTTCCCAACGATCAAGGCGAGTTACATGATCCCCCATGTTGTGCAAAAAAGCGGT
TAGCTCCTTCGGTCCTCCGATCGTTGTCAGAAGTAAGTTGGCCGCAGTGTTATCACTCATGGTTATGGCA
GCACTGCATAATTCTCTTACTGTCATGCCATCCGTAAGATGCTTTTCTGTGACTGGTGAGTACTCAACCA
AGTCATTCTGAGAATAGTGTATGCGGCGACCGAGTTGCTCTTGCCCGGCGTCAATACGGGATAATACCGC
GCCACATAGCAGAACTTTAAAAGTGCTCATCATTGGAAAACGTTCTTCGGGGCGAAAACTCTCAAGGATC
TTACCGCTGTTGAGATCCAGTTCGATGTAACCCACTCGTGCACCCAACTGATCTTCAGCATCTTTTACTT
TCACCAGCGTTTCTGGGTGAGCAAAAACAGGAAGGCAAAATGCCGCAAAAAAGGGAATAAGGGCGACACG
GAAATGTTGAATACTCATACTCTTCCTTTTTCAATATTATTGAAGCATTTATCAGGGTTATTGTCTCATG
AGCGGATACATATTTGAATGTATTTAGAAAAATAAACAAATAGGGGTTCCGCGCACATTTCCCCGAAAAG
TGCCACCTAAATTGTAAGCGTTAATATTTTGTTAAAATTCGCGTTAAATTTTTGTTAAATCAGCTCATTT
TTTAACCAATAGGCCGAAATCGGCAAAATCCCTTATAAATCAAAAGAATAGACCGAGATAGGGT
[37 nt withheld, positions 8045-8081]
AAAGAACGTGGACTCCAACGTCAAAGG
[49 nt withheld, positions 8109-8157]
T
[91 nt withheld, positions 8159-8249]
G
[124 nt withheld, positions 8251-8374]
CCCATTCGCCATTCAGGCTGCGCAACTGTTGGGAAGGGCGATCGGTGCGGGCCTCTTCGCTATTACGCCA
GCTGGCGAAAGGGGGATGTGCTGCAAGGCGATTAAGTTGGGTAACGCCAGGGTTTTCCCAGTCACGACGT
TGTAAAACGACGGCCAGTGAGCGCGCCTCGTTCATTCACGTTTTTGAACCCGTGGAGGACGGGCAGACTC
GCGGTGCAAATGTGTTTTACAGCGTGATGGAGCAGATGAAGATGCTCGACACGCTGCAGAACACGCAGCT
AGATTAACCCTAGAAAGATAATCATATTGTGACGTACGTTAAAGATAATCATGTGTAAAATTGACGCATG
TGTTTTATCGGTCTGTATATCGAGGTTTATTTATTAATTTGAATAGATATTAAGTTTTATTATATTTACA
CTTACATACTAATAATAAATTCAACAAACAATTTATTTATGTTTATTTATTTATTAAAAAAAACAAAAAC
TCAAAATTTCTTCTATAAAGTAACAAAACTTTTATGAGGGACAGCCCCCCCCCAAAGCCCCCAGGGATGT
AATTACGTCCCTCCCCCGCTAGGGGGCAGCAGCGAGCCGCCCGGGGCTCCGCTCCGGTCCGGCGCTCCCC
CCGCATCCCCGAGCCGGCAGCGTGCGGGGACAGCCCGGGCACGGGGAAGGTGGCACGGGATCGCTTTCCT
CTGAACGCTTCTCGCTGCTCTTTGAGCCTGCAGACACCTGGGGGGATACGGGGAAAAGGCCTGGATCTGC
CATTGCTCCAGTGCCCTTCAGTGGGCAGAGAGCACATCACCCACAGTCCCCAAGAAGTTGGGGGGAGGGG
TGGGCAATTGAACTGGTGCCTAGAGAAGGTGGCGCAGGGTAAACTGGGAAAGTGATGTCGTGTACTGGCT
CCGCCTTTTTCCCGAGGGTGGGGGAGAACCATATATAAGTGCAGTAGTCCCCCTGAACGTTCTTTTTTGC
AACGGGTTTGCCGCCAGAACACAGCTGAAGCTTTGA
Features (pLannotate 1.2.2; 21 found; start..end, strand, type, name):
      1..269     +  LTR            5' LTR (truncated): truncated 5' long terminal repeat (LTR) from human T-cell leukemia virus (HTLV) type 1
    390..1103    +  CDS            Citrine: Citrine is a basic (constitutively fluorescent) yellow fluorescent protein published in 2001, derived from Aequorea victoria. It has moderate acid sensitivity.
   1164..2561    +  CDS            tms2: HYIN_AGRT4 - Also known as iaaH. Protein inferred from homology: Swiss-Prot protein existence level 3. Hydrolyzes indole-3-acetamide (IAM) into indole-3-acetic acid (IAA). From Agrobacterium tumefaciens (strain Ach5).
   2588..2795    +  polyA_signal   bGH poly(A) signal: bovine growth hormone polyadenylation signal
   2833..3162    +  promoter       SV40 promoter: SV40 enhancer and early promoter
   3211..4236    +  CDS            HygR: aminoglycoside phosphotransferase from E. coli; aph(4)-Ia; confers resistance to hygromycin
   4243..4349    +  misc_feature   WPRE (fragment): woodchuck hepatitis virus posttranscriptional regulatory element
   4358..4479    +  polyA_signal   SV40 poly(A) signal: SV40 polyadenylation signal
   4497..4589    +  ncRNA          G-CSF SLDE: Accession: RF00183 - G-CSF factor stem-loop destabilising element (SLDE)
   5286..5753    +  CDS            B (fragment): PORTL_LAMBD - Experimental evidence at protein level: Swiss-Prot protein existence level 1. Forms the portal vertex of the capsid (PubMed:6228056, PubMed:6232391). This portal plays critical roles in head assembly, genome packaging, neck/tail attachment, and genome ejection (Probable). The portal protein multimerizes as a single ring-shaped homododecamer arranged around a central channel (PubMed:6232391). Binds to the terminase subunits to form the packaging machine (PubMed:7799432). From Escherichia phage lambda (Bacteriophage lambda).
   5791..5807    -  protein_bind   lac operator: The lac repressor binds to the lac operator to inhibit transcription in E. coli. This inhibition can be relieved by adding lactose or isopropyl-β-D-thiogalactopyranoside (IPTG). lac repressor encoded by lacI
   5815..5845    -  promoter       lac promoter: promoter for the E. coli lac operon
   5860..5881    -  protein_bind   CAP binding site: CAP binding activates transcription in the presence of cAMP. E. coli catabolite activator protein
   5894..5986    -  CDS            lacI (fragment): lac repressor; lacI; The lac repressor binds to the lac operator to inhibit transcription in E. coli. This inhibition can be relieved by adding lactose or isopropyl-β-D-thiogalactopyranoside (IPTG).
   6169..6757    -  rep_origin     ori: high-copy-number ColE1/pMB1/pBR322/pUC origin of replication
   6928..7788    -  CDS            AmpR: β-lactamase; bla; confers resistance to ampicillin, carbenicillin, and related antibiotics
   7789..7893    -  promoter       AmpR promoter: bla
   7946..8374    -  rep_origin     f1 ori (sequence partly withheld): f1 bacteriophage origin of replication; arrow indicates direction of (+) strand synthesis
   8379..8534    -  CDS            lacZα (fragment): LacZα fragment of β-galactosidase; lacZ fragment
   8536..8655    +  CDS            B (fragment): PORTL_LAMBD - Experimental evidence at protein level: Swiss-Prot protein existence level 1. Forms the portal vertex of the capsid (PubMed:6228056, PubMed:6232391). This portal plays critical roles in head assembly, genome packaging, neck/tail attachment, and genome ejection (Probable). The portal protein multimerizes as a single ring-shaped homododecamer arranged around a central channel (PubMed:6232391). Binds to the terminase subunits to form the packaging machine (PubMed:7799432). From Escherichia phage lambda (Bacteriophage lambda).
   9167..9378    +  promoter       EF-1α core promoter: core promoter for human elongation factor EF-1α
