[The description below was written by a language model from this plasmid's Addgene catalogue record and pLannotate feature annotations shown in this document.]
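Description:
vYM082_PB-pEF1s(min)-3xNLS-Citrine-T2A-iaaH(Hygro) is a 9.4 kb PiggyBac transposon plasmid for mammalian expression, built on a commercial PiggyBac backbone and used in synthetic biology. In bacteria it is maintained through a high-copy ColE1/pUC-type origin with ampicillin resistance (β-lactamase under its own promoter). It also carries an f1 origin and remnants of a lac/lacZα cloning region. The automated annotation does not label the PiggyBac terminal repeats, so their positions cannot be read from the feature table. The short matches to lambda portal protein and a G-CSF destabilising element are likely incidental hits in flanking backbone sequence.

The payload is driven by a short EF-1α core promoter followed by a truncated HTLV-1 5' LTR segment, a combination commonly used as a compact composite EF1 promoter. The circular map is numbered so that the promoter sits at the end of the record and reads across the origin into the coding region. The transcript encodes Citrine, a yellow fluorescent protein carrying three nuclear localisation signals according to the catalogue entry, then a T2A self-cleaving peptide and iaaH (tms2), the Agrobacterium tumefaciens indole-3-acetamide hydrolase, and it ends at a bGH polyadenylation signal. The T2A sequence allows nuclear Citrine and the enzyme to be produced as separate proteins from one message, so fluorescence reports on iaaH expression. A downstream SV40 promoter drives a hygromycin resistance gene, followed by a WPRE fragment and an SV40 poly(A) signal, for selecting stably integrated cells.

The stated purpose is to express iaaH so that mammalian cells convert the auxin precursors IAM or NAM into the active auxins IAA or NAA. The construct was made as a component of engineered signalling circuits for controlling cell populations.
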