Addgene plasmid #160044: vYM082_PB-pEF1s(min)-3xNLS-Citrine-T2A-iaaH(Hygro)
Purpose: For expressing iaaH to convert auxin precursors (IAM or NAM) to auxin (IAA or NAA)
Depositing lab: Michael Elowitz. Depositing organization: California Institute of Technology. Publication: Synthetic mammalian signaling circuits for robust cell population control. Ma Y, Budde MW, Mayalu MN, Zhu J, Lu AC, Murray RM, Elowitz MB. Cell. 2022 Mar 17;185(6):967-979.e12. doi: 10.1016/j.cell.2022.01.026. Epub 2022 Mar 1. PubMed 35235768.
Backbone
  Vector backbone: PiggyBac
  Backbone manufacturer: SYSTEM BIOSCIENCE
  Vector type: Mammalian Expression, Synthetic Biology
  Selectable markers: Hygromycin
Growth in bacteria
  Bacterial resistance: Ampicillin, 100 μg/mL
  Growth temperature: 30°C
  Growth strain: DH5alpha
  Copy number: High Copy
Gene/Insert
  Gene/Insert name: iaaH
  Entrez Gene: iaaH (a.k.a. HXC48_RS00895, pTi-SAKURA_p184)
  Promoter: pEF1s
  Tag / fusion protein: 3xNLS-Citrine (N terminal on insert)
  Cloning method: Gibson Cloning
  Sequencing primers: 5′ TGGAGTAGCCATCACGTCACTGGC; 3′ GGTGTTCGGAAGTCCAGCGAAAT
Terms and licenses: Academic/Nonprofit Terms; Industry Terms: Not Available to Industry
How to cite: vYM082_PB-pEF1s(min)-3xNLS-Citrine-T2A-iaaH(Hygro) was a gift from Michael Elowitz (Addgene plasmid # 160044 ; http://n2t.net/addgene:160044 ; RRID:Addgene_160044)
